>Addgene plasmid #166504 | pCDNA5_FRT_TO_TurboID-mCherry-Cry2 | addgene full sequence | sequence record 328214 | Addgene NGS Result
GACATTGATTATTGACTAGTTATTAATAGTAATCAATTACGGGGTCATTAGTTCATAGCCCATATATGGA
GTTCCGCGTTACATAACTTACGGTAAATGGCCCGCCTGGCTGACCGCCCAACGACCCCCGCCCATTGACG
TCAATAATGACGTATGTTCCCATAGTAACGCCAATAGGGACTTTCCATTGACGTCAATGGGTGGAGTATT
TACGGTAAACTGCCCACTTGGCAGTACATCAAGTGTATCATATGCCAAGTACGCCCCCTATTGACGTCAA
TGACGGTAAATGGCCCGCCTGGCATTATGCCCAGTACATGACCTTATGGGACTTTCCTACTTGGCAGTAC
ATCTACGTATTAGTCATCGCTATTACCATGGTGATGCGGTTTTGGCAGTACATCAATGGGCGTGGATAGC
GGTTTGACTCACGGGGATTTCCAAGTCTCCACCCCATTGACGTCAATGGGAGTTTGTTTTGGCACCAAAA
TCAACGGGACTTTCCAAAATGTCGTAACAACTCCGCCCCATTGACGCAAATGGGCGGTAGGCGTGTACGG
TGGGAGGTCTATATAAGCAGAGCTCTCCCTATCAGTGATAGAGATCTCCCTATCAGTGATAGAGATCGTC
GACGAGCTCGTTTAGTGAACCGTCAGATCGCCTGGAGACGCCATCCACGCTGTTTTGACCTCCATAGAAG
ACACCGGGACCGATCCAGCCTCCGGACTCTAGCGTTTAAACTTAAGGCCACCATGAAAGACAATACTGTG
CCTCTGAAGCTGATCGCTCTCCTGGCTAATGGCGAGTTCCATAGTGGCGAACAGCTGGGAGAAACCCTGG
GCATGTCCAGGGCCGCTATCAACAAGCACATTCAGACTCTGCGCGACTGGGGCGTGGACGTGTTCACCGT
GCCCGGAAAGGGCTACTCTCTGCCCGAGCCTATCCCGCTGCTGAACGCTAAACAGATTCTGGGACAGCTG
GACGGCGGGAGCGTGGCAGTCCTGCCTGTGGTCGACTCCACCAATCAGTACCTGCTGGATCGAATCGGCG
AGCTGAAGAGTGGGGATGCTTGCATTGCAGAATATCAGCAGGCAGGGAGAGGAAGCAGAGGGAGGAAATG
GTTCTCTCCTTTTGGAGCTAACCTGTACCTGAGTATGTTTTGGCGCCTGAAGCGGGGACCAGCAGCAATC
GGCCTGGGCCCGGTCATCGGAATTGTCATGGCAGAAGCGCTGCGAAAGCTGGGAGCAGACAAGGTGCGAG
TCAAATGGCCCAATGACCTGTATCTGCAGGATAGAAAGCTGGCAGGCATCCTGGTGGAGCTGGCCGGAAT
AACAGGCGATGCTGCACAGATCGTCATTGGCGCCGGGATTAACGTGGCTATGAGGCGCGTGGAGGAAAGC
GTGGTCAATCAGGGCTGGATCACACTGCAGGAAGCAGGGATTAACCTGGACAGGAATACTCTGGCCGCTA
CGCTGATCCGAGAGCTGCGGGCAGCCCTGGAACTGTTCGAGCAGGAAGGCCTGGCTCCATATCTGCCACG
GTGGGAGAAGCTGGATAACTTCATCAATAGACCCGTGAAGCTGATCATTGGGGACAAAGAGATTTTCGGG
ATTAGCCGGGGGATTGATAAACAGGGAGCCCTGCTGCTGGAACAGGACGGAGTTATCAAACCCTGGATGG
GCGGAGAAATCAGTCTGCGGTCTGCCGAAAAGCACGTGGGTACCATCGATGCTAGCATGGTGTCTAAAGG
CGAGGAGGATAACATGGCTATAATCAAGGAATTTATGAGGTTCAAGGTGCATATGGAGGGATCTGTGAAC
GGTCACGAGTTCGAAATCGAGGGCGAAGGCGAGGGGCGACCCTATGAAGGGACACAGACGGCCAAACTGA
AGGTGACCAAGGGTGGCCCCCTGCCTTTCGCCTGGGACATCCTGTCACCCCAGTTTATGTACGGCTCTAA
GGCTTACGTTAAGCACCCTGCCGATATTCCGGACTACTTGAAACTGAGCTTCCCTGAAGGGTTCAAGTGG
GAACGGGTAATGAATTTTGAGGATGGCGGTGTAGTCACAGTTACCCAGGACAGCTCTCTTCAGGACGGAG
AATTTATCTATAAGGTTAAACTTCGGGGCACTAACTTCCCATCAGACGGCCCCGTGATGCAGAAGAAAAC
TATGGGCTGGGAAGCCAGCTCAGAACGCATGTATCCCGAGGACGGAGCACTGAAGGGAGAAATCAAGCAG
CGACTCAAGCTGAAGGATGGGGGACATTATGATGCTGAGGTCAAAACCACCTATAAGGCCAAGAAACCCG
TTCAGCTTCCTGGGGCATACAACGTGAATATCAAACTGGATATTACATCCCATAACGAAGACTATACCAT
CGTGGAACAGTACGAGCGGGCCGAGGGCAGACATAGCACAGGGGGCATGGATGAATTGTACAAGGCGGCC
ACGCGTATGAAGATGGACAAAAAGACTATAGTTTGGTTTAGAAGAGACCTAAGGATTGAGGATAATCCTG
CATTAGCAGCAGCTGCTCACGAAGGATCTGTTTTTCCTGTCTTCATTTGGTGTCCTGAAGAAGAAGGACA
GTTTTATCCTGGAAGAGCTTCAAGATGGTGGATGAAACAATCACTTGCTCACTTATCTCAATCCTTGAAG
GCTCTTGGATCTGACCTCACTTTAATCAAAACCCACAACACGATTTCAGCGATCTTGGATTGTATCCGCG
TTACCGGTGCTACAAAAGTCGTCTTTAACCACCTCTATGATCCTGTTTCGTTAGTTCGGGACCATACCGT
AAAGGAGAAGCTGGTGGAACGTGGGATCTCTGTGCAAAGCTACAATGGAGATCTATTGTATGAACCGTGG
GAGATATACTGCGAAAAGGGCAAACCTTTTACGAGTTTCAATTCTTACTGGAAGAAATGCTTAGATATGT
CGATTGAATCCGTTATGCTTCCTCCTCCTTGGCGGTTGATGCCAATAACTGCAGCGGCTGAAGCGATTTG
GGCGTGTTCGATTGAAGAACTAGGGCTGGAGAATGAGGCCGAGAAACCGAGCAATGCGTTGTTAACTAGA
GCTTGGTCTCCAGGATGGAGCAATGCTGATAAGTTACTAAATGAGTTCATCGAGAAGCAGTTGATAGATT
ATGCAAAGAACAGCAAGAAAGTTGTTGGGAATTCTACTTCACTACTTTCTCCGTATCTCCATTTCGGGGA
AATAAGCGTCAGACACGTTTTCCAGTGTGCCCGGATGAAACAAATTATATGGGCAAGAGATAAGAACAGT
GAAGGAGAAGAAAGTGCAGATCTTTTTCTTAGGGGAATCGGTTTAAGAGAGTATTCTCGGTATATATGTT
TCAACTTCCCGTTTACTCACGAGCAATCGTTGTTGAGTCATCTTCGGTTTTTCCCTTGGGATGCTGATGT
TGATAAGTTCAAGGCCTGGAGACAAGGCAGGACCGGTTATCCGTTGGTGGATGCCGGAATGAGAGAGCTT
TGGGCTACCGGATGGATGCATAACAGAATAAGAGTGATTGTTTCAAGCTTTGCTGTGAAGTTTCTTCTCC
TTCCATGGAAATGGGGAATGAAGTATTTCTGGGATACACTTTTGGATGCTGATTTGGAATGTGACATCCT
TGGCTGGCAGTATATCTCTGGGAGTATCCCCGATGGCCACGAGCTTGATCGCTTGGACAATCCCGCGTTA
CAAGGCGCCAAATATGACCCAGAAGGTGAGTACATAAGGCAATGGCTTCCCGAGCTTGCGAGATTGCCAA
CTGAATGGATCCATCATCCATGGGACGCTCCTTTAACCGTACTCAAAGCTTCTGGTGTGGAACTCGGAAC
AAACTATGCGAAACCCATTGTAGACATCGACACAGCTCGTGAGCTACTAGCTAAAGCTATTTCAAGAACC
CGTGAAGCACAGATCATGATCGGAGCAGCAGCCCGGGATCCACCGGTCGCCACCGGTTCAGGGAGCGGAT
CCGGCTCAGGGAGTGCGGCCGCAACTCCCACCTGCAACATGCGTGACTGAGGCGCGCCTGTACAGATATC
TGCGGCCGCCTAACTCGAGTCTAGAGGGCCCGTTTAAACCCGCTGATCAGCCTCGACTGTGCCTTCTAGT
TGCCAGCCATCTGTTGTTTGCCCCTCCCCCGTGCCTTCCTTGACCCTGGAAGGTGCCACTCCCACTGTCC
TTTCCTAATAAAATGAGGAAATTGCATCGCATTGTCTGAGTAGGTGTCATTCTATTCTGGGGGGTGGGGT
GGGGCAGGACAGCAAGGGGGAGGATTGGGAAGACAATAGCAGGCATGCTGGGGATGCGGTGGGCTCTATG
GCTTCTGAGGCGGAAAGAACCAGCTGGGGCTCTAGGGGGTATCCCC
[124 nt withheld, positions 4387-4510]
C
[91 nt withheld, positions 4512-4602]
AGGGTGATGGTTCACGTACCTAGAAGTTCCTATTCCGAAGTTCCTATTCTCTAGAAAGTATAGGAACTTC
CTTGGCCAAAAAGCCTGAACTCACCGCGACGTCTGTCGAGAAGTTTCTGATCGAAAAGTTCGACAGCGTC
TCCGACCTGATGCAGCTCTCGGAGGGCGAAGAATCTCGTGCTTTCAGCTTCGATGTAGGAGGGCGTGGAT
ATGTCCTGCGGGTAAATAGCTGCGCCGATGGTTTCTACAAAGATCGTTATGTTTATCGGCACTTTGCATC
GGCCGCGCTCCCGATTCCGGAAGTGCTTGACATTGGGGAATTCAGCGAGAGCCTGACCTATTGCATCTCC
CGCCGTGCACAGGGTGTCACGTTGCAAGACCTGCCTGAAACCGAACTGCCCGCTGTTCTGCAGCCGGTCG
CGGAGGCCATGGATGCGATCGCTGCGGCCGATCTTAGCCAGACGAGCGGGTTCGGCCCATTCGGACCGCA
AGGAATCGGTCAATACACTACATGGCGTGATTTCATATGCGCGATTGCTGATCCCCATGTGTATCACTGG
CAAACTGTGATGGACGACACCGTCAGTGCGTCCGTCGCGCAGGCTCTCGATGAGCTGATGCTTTGGGCCG
AGGACTGCCCCGAAGTCCGGCACCTCGTGCACGCGGATTTCGGCTCCAACAATGTCCTGACGGACAATGG
CCGCATAACAGCGGTCATTGACTGGAGCGAGGCGATGTTCGGGGATTCCCAATACGAGGTCGCCAACATC
TTCTTCTGGAGGCCGTGGTTGGCTTGTATGGAGCAGCAGACGCGCTACTTCGAGCGGAGGCATCCGGAGC
TTGCAGGATCGCCGCGGCTCCGGGCGTATATGCTCCGCATTGGTCTTGACCAACTCTATCAGAGCTTGGT
TGACGGCAATTTCGATGATGCAGCTTGGGCGCAGGGTCGATGCGACGCAATCGTCCGATCCGGAGCCGGG
ACTGTCGGGCGTACACAAATCGCCCGCAGAAGCGCGGCCGTCTGGACCGATGGCTGTGTAGAAGTACTCG
CCGATAGTGGAAACCGACGCCCCAGCACTCGTCCGAGGGCAAAGGAATAGCACGTACTACGAGATTTCGA
TTCCACCGCCGCCTTCTATGAAAGGTTGGGCTTCGGAATCGTTTTCCGGGACGCCGGCTGGATGATCCTC
CAGCGCGGGGATCTCATGCTGGAGTTCTTCGCCCACCCCAACTTGTTTATTGCAGCTTATAATGGTTACA
AATAAAGCAATAGCATCACAAATTTCACAAATAAAGCATTTTTTTCACTGCATTCTAGTTGTGGTTTGTC
CAAACTCATCAATGTATCTTATCATGTCTGTATACCGTCGACCTCTAGCTAGAGCTTGGCGTAATCATGG
TCATAGCTGTTTCCTGTGTGAAATTGTTATCCGCTCACAATTCCACACAACATACGAGCCGGAAGCATAA
AGTGTAAAGCCTGGGGTGCCTAATGAGTGAGCTAACTCACATTAATTGCGTTGCGCTCACTGCCCGCTTT
CCAGTCGGGAAACCTGTCGTGCCAGCTGCATTAATGAATCGGCCAACGCGCGGGGAGAGGCGGTTTGCGT
ATTGGGCGCTCTTCCGCTTCCTCGCTCACTGACTCGCTGCGCTCGGTCGTTCGGCTGCGGCGAGCGGTAT
CAGCTCACTCAAAGGCGGTAATACGGTTATCCACAGAATCAGGGGATAACGCAGGAAAGAACATGTGAGC
AAAAGGCCAGCAAAAGGCCAGGAACCGTAAAAAGGCCGCGTTGCTGGCGTTTTTCCATAGGCTCCGCCCC
CCTGACGAGCATCACAAAAATCGACGCTCAAGTCAGAGGTGGCGAAACCCGACAGGACTATAAAGATACC
AGGCGTTTCCCCCTGGAAGCTCCCTCGTGCGCTCTCCTGTTCCGACCCTGCCGCTTACCGGATACCTGTC
CGCCTTTCTCCCTTCGGGAAGCGTGGCGCTTTCTCATAGCTCACGCTGTAGGTATCTCAGTTCGGTGTAG
GTCGTTCGCTCCAAGCTGGGCTGTGTGCACGAACCCCCCGTTCAGCCCGACCGCTGCGCCTTATCCGGTA
ACTATCGTCTTGAGTCCAACCCGGTAAGACACGACTTATCGCCACTGGCAGCAGCCACTGGTAACAGGAT
TAGCAGAGCGAGGTATGTAGGCGGTGCTACAGAGTTCTTGAAGTGGTGGCCTAACTACGGCTACACTAGA
AGAACAGTATTTGGTATCTGCGCTCTGCTGAAGCCAGTTACCTTCGGAAAAAGAGTTGGTAGCTCTTGAT
CCGGCAAACAAACCACCGCTGGTAGCGGTGGTTTTTTTGTTTGCAAGCAGCAGATTACGCGCAGAAAAAA
AGGATCTCAAGAAGATCCTTTGATCTTTTCTACGGGGTCTGACGCTCAGTGGAACGAAAACTCACGTTAA
GGGATTTTGGTCATGAGATTATCAAAAAGGATCTTCACCTAGATCCTTTTAAATTAAAAATGAAGTTTTA
AATCAATCTAAAGTATATATGAGTAAACTTGGTCTGACAGTTACCAATGCTTAATCAGTGAGGCACCTAT
CTCAGCGATCTGTCTATTTCGTTCATCCATAGTTGCCTGACTCCCCGTCGTGTAGATAACTACGATACGG
GAGGGCTTACCATCTGGCCCCAGTGCTGCAATGATACCGCGAGACCCACGCTCACCGGCTCCAGATTTAT
CAGCAATAAACCAGCCAGCCGGAAGGGCCGAGCGCAGAAGTGGTCCTGCAACTTTATCCGCCTCCATCCA
GTCTATTAATTGTTGCCGGGAAGCTAGAGTAAGTAGTTCGCCAGTTAATAGTTTGCGCAACGTTGTTGCC
ATTGCTACAGGCATCGTGGTGTCACGCTCGTCGTTTGGTATGGCTTCATTCAGCTCCGGTTCCCAACGAT
CAAGGCGAGTTACATGATCCCCCATGTTGTGCAAAAAAGCGGTTAGCTCCTTCGGTCCTCCGATCGTTGT
CAGAAGTAAGTTGGCCGCAGTGTTATCACTCATGGTTATGGCAGCACTGCATAATTCTCTTACTGTCATG
CCATCCGTAAGATGCTTTTCTGTGACTGGTGAGTACTCAACCAAGTCATTCTGAGAATAGTGTATGCGGC
GACCGAGTTGCTCTTGCCCGGCGTCAATACGGGATAATACCGCGCCACATAGCAGAACTTTAAAAGTGCT
CATCATTGGAAAACGTTCTTCGGGGCGAAAACTCTCAAGGATCTTACCGCTGTTGAGATCCAGTTCGATG
TAACCCACTCGTGCACCCAACTGATCTTCAGCATCTTTTACTTTCACCAGCGTTTCTGGGTGAGCAAAAA
CAGGAAGGCAAAATGCCGCAAAAAAGGGAATAAGGGCGACACGGAAATGTTGAATACTCATACTCTTCCT
TTTTCAATATTATTGAAGCATTTATCAGGGTTATTGTCTCATGAGCGGATACATATTTGAATGTATTTAG
AAAAATAAACAAATAGGGGTTCCGCGCACATTTCCCCGAAAAGTGCCACCTGACGTCGACGGATCGGGAG
ATCTCCCGATCCCCTATGGTGCACTCTCAGTACAATCTGCTCTGATGCCGCATAGTTAAGCCAGTATCTG
CTCCCTGCTTGTGTGTTGGAGGTCGCTGAGTAGTGCGCGAGCAAAATTTAAGCTACAACAAGGCAAGGCT
TGACCGACAATTGCATGAAGAATCTGCTTAGGGTTAGGCGTTTTGCGCTGCTTCGCGATGTACGGGCCAG
ATATACGCGTT
Features (pLannotate 1.2.2; 24 found; start..end, strand, type, name):
      1..380     +  enhancer       CMV enhancer: human cytomegalovirus immediate early enhancer
    381..584     +  promoter       CMV promoter: human cytomegalovirus (CMV) immediate early promoter
    586..605     +  promoter       PLtetO-1 promoter (fragment): modified phage lambda PL promoter with tet operator sites (Lutz and Bujard, 1997)
    607..626     +  promoter       PLtetO-1 promoter (fragment): modified phage lambda PL promoter with tet operator sites (Lutz and Bujard, 1997)
    634..667     +  promoter       TRE3GV promoter (fragment): 3rd-generation Tet-responsive promoter that can be activated by binding of Tet-On® 3G, optimized for retroviral and lentiviral vectors
    753..1712    +  CDS            TurboID: mutant of the E. coli biotin ligase BioID engineered for improved catalytic efficiency (Branon et al., 2018)
   1737..2444    +  CDS            mCherry: mCherry is a basic (constitutively fluorescent) red fluorescent protein published in 2004, derived from Discosoma sp.. It is reported to be a very rapidly-maturing monomer with low acid sensitivity.
   2457..3950    +  CDS            CRY2PHR: N-terminal photolyase homology region of Arabidopsis thaliana cryptochrome 2 binds to CIB1 upon exposure to blue light (Kennedy et al., 2010)
   3951..3967    +  misc_feature   MCS (fragment): multiple cloning site
   4117..4341    +  polyA_signal   bGH poly(A) signal: bovine growth hormone polyadenylation signal
   4345..4366    +  promoter       SV40 promoter (fragment): SV40 enhancer and early promoter
   4387..4620    +  rep_origin     f1 ori (fragment) (sequence partly withheld): f1 bacteriophage origin of replication; arrow indicates direction of (+) strand synthesis
   4625..4672    +  protein_bind   FRT: FLP-mediated recombination occurs in the 8-bp core sequence TCTAGAAA (Turan and Bode, 2011). FLP recombinase from the Saccharomyces cerevisiae 2μ plasmid
   4680..5702    +  CDS            HygR: aminoglycoside phosphotransferase from E. coli; aph(4)-Ia; confers resistance to hygromycin
   5712..5837    +  CDS            ble (fragment): BLE_KLEPN - Experimental evidence at protein level: Swiss-Prot protein existence level 1. Binding protein with a strong affinity to the bleomycin family of antibiotics. Binds to CL990; an antimitotic-antibiotic compound. From Klebsiella pneumoniae.
   5832..5953    +  polyA_signal   SV40 poly(A) signal: SV40 polyadenylation signal
   6026..6042    -  protein_bind   lac operator: The lac repressor binds to the lac operator to inhibit transcription in E. coli. This inhibition can be relieved by adding lactose or isopropyl-β-D-thiogalactopyranoside (IPTG). lac repressor encoded by lacI
   6050..6080    -  promoter       lac promoter: promoter for the E. coli lac operon
   6095..6116    -  protein_bind   CAP binding site: CAP binding activates transcription in the presence of cAMP. E. coli catabolite activator protein
   6129..6221    -  CDS            lacI (fragment): lac repressor; lacI; The lac repressor binds to the lac operator to inhibit transcription in E. coli. This inhibition can be relieved by adding lactose or isopropyl-β-D-thiogalactopyranoside (IPTG).
   6404..6992    -  rep_origin     ori: high-copy-number ColE1/pMB1/pBR322/pUC origin of replication
   7163..8023    -  CDS            AmpR: β-lactamase; bla; confers resistance to ampicillin, carbenicillin, and related antibiotics
   8024..8128    -  promoter       AmpR promoter: bla
   8187..8239    -  misc_feature   bom (fragment): basis of mobility region from pBR322
