[The description below was written by a language model from this plasmid's Addgene catalogue record and pLannotate feature annotations shown in this document.]
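Description:
pCDNA5_FRT_TO_TurboID-mCherry-Cry2 is a mammalian expression plasmid built on the pcDNA5/FRT/TO backbone for use with the Flp-In T-REx system. It is maintained in E. coli as a high-copy plasmid through a ColE1/pUC-type origin and an ampicillin resistance gene. For mammalian cells it carries an FRT site placed directly upstream of a hygromycin resistance coding sequence followed by an SV40 polyadenylation signal. In this design, FLP-mediated recombination into a genomic FRT site in a Flp-In host line places the hygromycin gene under a resident promoter, so hygromycin selects for single-copy, site-specific integrants.

The expression cassette is driven by the CMV enhancer and promoter, followed by short tet operator elements (annotated as fragments of tet-responsive promoters). These make transcription repressible by the Tet repressor and inducible with tetracycline or doxycycline in T-REx cells. Downstream lie three consecutive coding regions: TurboID, an engineered high-activity E. coli biotin ligase for proximity labelling; mCherry, a monomeric red fluorescent reporter; and CRY2PHR, the photolyase homology region of Arabidopsis cryptochrome 2, which responds to blue light. A bGH polyadenylation signal terminates the transcript.

The record lists no insert, so this is an empty recipient vector into which a protein of interest is cloned to produce a fusion with TurboID and mCherry-CRY2; the exact cloning position is not stated, although a multiple cloning site fragment is annotated just after CRY2PHR. The stated use is optogenetic activation of the fusion protein and biotin-based identification of client proteins within light-induced biomolecular condensates. The sequenced record is 8,393 nt, slightly shorter than the catalogued 8,403 bp.
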