Addgene plasmid #166504: pCDNA5_FRT_TO_TurboID-mCherry-Cry2
Purpose: Expression of your protein of interest fused with TurboID and mcherry-CRY2 for optogenetic activation, Flp-In T-Rex system. Search for client proteins within light-induced biomolecular condensates.
Depositing lab: Angelos Constantinou. Depositing organization: CNRS UMR 9002, Institut de Genetique Humaine (IGH). Publication: TopBP1 assembles nuclear condensates to switch on ATR signaling. Frattini C, Promonet A, Alghoul E, Vidal-Eychenie S, Lamarque M, Blanchard MP, Urbach S, Basbous J, Constantinou A. Mol Cell. 2021 Jan 16. pii: S1097-2765(20)30991-6. doi: 10.1016/j.molcel.2020.12.049. PubMed 33503405.
Backbone
  Vector backbone: pcDNA5/FRT/TO
  Backbone size w/o insert (bp): 5115
  Total vector size (bp): 8403
  Vector type: Mammalian Expression
  Selectable markers: Hygromycin
Growth in bacteria
  Bacterial resistance: Ampicillin, 100 μg/mL
  Growth temperature: 37°C
  Growth strain: DH5alpha
  Copy number: High Copy
Gene/Insert
  Gene/Insert name: None
  Tag / fusion protein: TurboID (N terminal on insert); mCherry-CRY2 (C terminal on insert)
Terms and licenses: Academic/Nonprofit Terms; Industry Terms: Not Available to Industry
How to cite: pCDNA5_FRT_TO_TurboID-mCherry-Cry2 was a gift from Angelos Constantinou (Addgene plasmid # 166504 ; http://n2t.net/addgene:166504 ; RRID:Addgene_166504)
