>Addgene plasmid #166504 | pCDNA5_FRT_TO_TurboID-mCherry-Cry2 | depositor partial sequence | sequence record 323021 | TurboID-mCherry-Cry2 region
ATGAAAGACAATACTGTGCCTCTGAAGCTGATCGCTCTCCTGGCTAATGGCGAGTTCCATAGTGGCGAAC
AGCTGGGAGAAACCCTGGGCATGTCCAGGGCCGCTATCAACAAGCACATTCAGACTCTGCGCGACTGGGG
CGTGGACGTGTTCACCGTGCCCGGAAAGGGCTACTCTCTGCCCGAGCCTATCCCGCTGCTGAACGCTAAA
CAGATTCTGGGACAGCTGGACGGCGGGAGCGTGGCAGTCCTGCCTGTGGTCGACTCCACCAATCAGTACC
TGCTGGATCGAATCGGCGAGCTGAAGAGTGGGGATGCTTGCATTGCAGAATATCAGCAGGCAGGGAGAGG
AAGCAGAGGGAGGAAATGGTTCTCTCCTTTTGGAGCTAACCTGTACCTGAGTATGTTTTGGCGCCTGAAG
CGGGGACCAGCAGCAATCGGCCTGGGCCCGGTCATCGGAATTGTCATGGCAGAAGCGCTGCGAAAGCTGG
GAGCAGACAAGGTGCGAGTCAAATGGCCCAATGACCTGTATCTGCAGGATAGAAAGCTGGCAGGCATCCT
GGTGGAGCTGGCCGGAATAACAGGCGATGCTGCACAGATCGTCATTGGCGCCGGGATTAACGTGGCTATG
AGGCGCGTGGAGGAAAGCGTGGTCAATCAGGGCTGGATCACACTGCAGGAAGCAGGGATTAACCTGGACA
GGAATACTCTGGCCGCTACGCTGATCCGAGAGCTGCGGGCAGCCCTGGAACTGTTCGAGCAGGAAGGCCT
GGCTCCATATCTGCCACGGTGGGAGAAGCTGGATAACTTCATCAATAGACCCGTGAAGCTGATCATTGGG
GACAAAGAGATTTTCGGGATTAGCCGGGGGATTGATAAACAGGGAGCCCTGCTGCTGGAACAGGACGGAG
TTATCAAACCCTGGATGGGCGGAGAAATCAGTCTGCGGTCTGCCGAAAAGCACGTGGGTACCATCGATGC
TAGCATGGTGTCTAAAGGCGAGGAGGATAACATGGCTATAATCAAGGAATTTATGAGGTTCAAGGTGCAT
ATGGAGGGATCTGTGAACGGTCACGAGTTCGAAATCGAGGGCGAAGGCGAGGGGCGACCCTATGAAGGGA
CACAGACGGCCAAACTGAAGGTGACCAAGGGTGGCCCCCTGCCTTTCGCCTGGGACATCCTGTCACCCCA
GTTTATGTACGGCTCTAAGGCTTACGTTAAGCACCCTGCCGATATTCCGGACTACTTGAAACTGAGCTTC
CCTGAAGGGTTCAAGTGGGAACGGGTAATGAATTTTGAGGATGGCGGTGTAGTCACAGTTACCCAGGACA
GCTCTCTTCAGGACGGAGAATTTATCTATAAGGTTAAACTTCGGGGCACTAACTTCCCATCAGACGGCCC
CGTGATGCAGAAGAAAACTATGGGCTGGGAAGCCAGCTCAGAACGCATGTATCCCGAGGACGGAGCACTG
AAGGGAGAAATCAAGCAGCGACTCAAGCTGAAGGATGGGGGACATTATGATGCTGAGGTCAAAACCACCT
ATAAGGCCAAGAAACCCGTTCAGCTTCCTGGGGCATACAACGTGAATATCAAACTGGATATTACATCCCA
TAACGAAGACTATACCATCGTGGAACAGTACGAGCGGGCCGAGGGCAGACATAGCACAGGGGGCATGGAT
GAATTGTACAAGGCGGCCACGCGTATGAAGATGGACAAAAAGACTATAGTTTGGTTTAGAAGAGACCTAA
GGATTGAGGATAATCCTGCATTAGCAGCAGCTGCTCACGAAGGATCTGTTTTTCCTGTCTTCATTTGGTG
TCCTGAAGAAGAAGGACAGTTTTATCCTGGAAGAGCTTCAAGATGGTGGATGAAACAATCACTTGCTCAC
TTATCTCAATCCTTGAAGGCTCTTGGATCTGACCTCACTTTAATCAAAACCCACAACACGATTTCAGCGA
TCTTGGATTGTATCCGCGTTACCGGTGCTACAAAAGTCGTCTTTAACCACCTCTATGATCCTGTTTCGTT
AGTTCGGGACCATACCGTAAAGGAGAAGCTGGTGGAACGTGGGATCTCTGTGCAAAGCTACAATGGAGAT
CTATTGTATGAACCGTGGGAGATATACTGCGAAAAGGGCAAACCTTTTACGAGTTTCAATTCTTACTGGA
AGAAATGCTTAGATATGTCGATTGAATCCGTTATGCTTCCTCCTCCTTGGCGGTTGATGCCAATAACTGC
AGCGGCTGAAGCGATTTGGGCGTGTTCGATTGAAGAACTAGGGCTGGAGAATGAGGCCGAGAAACCGAGC
AATGCGTTGTTAACTAGAGCTTGGTCTCCAGGATGGAGCAATGCTGATAAGTTACTAAATGAGTTCATCG
AGAAGCAGTTGATAGATTATGCAAAGAACAGCAAGAAAGTTGTTGGGAATTCTACTTCACTACTTTCTCC
GTATCTCCATTTCGGGGAAATAAGCGTCAGACACGTTTTCCAGTGTGCCCGGATGAAACAAATTATATGG
GCAAGAGATAAGAACAGTGAAGGAGAAGAAAGTGCAGATCTTTTTCTTAGGGGAATCGGTTTAAGAGAGT
ATTCTCGGTATATATGTTTCAACTTCCCGTTTACTCACGAGCAATCGTTGTTGAGTCATCTTCGGTTTTT
CCCTTGGGATGCTGATGTTGATAAGTTCAAGGCCTGGAGACAAGGCAGGACCGGTTATCCGTTGGTGGAT
GCCGGAATGAGAGAGCTTTGGGCTACCGGATGGATGCATAACAGAATAAGAGTGATTGTTTCAAGCTTTG
CTGTGAAGTTTCTTCTCCTTCCATGGAAATGGGGAATGAAGTATTTCTGGGATACACTTTTGGATGCTGA
TTTGGAATGTGACATCCTTGGCTGGCAGTATATCTCTGGGAGTATCCCCGATGGCCACGAGCTTGATCGC
TTGGACAATCCCGCGTTACAAGGCGCCAAATATGACCCAGAAGGTGAGTACATAAGGCAATGGCTTCCCG
AGCTTGCGAGATTGCCAACTGAATGGATCCATCATCCATGGGACGCTCCTTTAACCGTACTCAAAGCTTC
TGGTGTGGAACTCGGAACAAACTATGCGAAACCCATTGTAGACATCGACACAGCTCGTGAGCTACTAGCT
AAAGCTATTTCAAGAACCCGTGAAGCACAGATCATGATCGGAGCAGCAGCCCGGGATCCACCGGTCGCCA
CCGGTTCAGGGAGCGGATCCGGCTCAGGGAGTGCGGCCGCAACTCCCACCTGCAACATGCGTGACTGA
